>Addgene plasmid #210019 | pHAGE2-TetOminiCMV-Oct4-P2A-Klf4-IRES-Sox2 | addgene full sequence | sequence record 415599 | Addgene NGS Result
TGGAAGGGCTAATTCACTCCCAAAGAAGACAAGATATCCTTGATCTGTGGATCTACCACACACAAGGCTA
CTTCCCTGATTAGCAGAACTACACACCAGGGCCAGGGGTCAGATATCCACTGACCTTTGGATGGTGCTAC
AAGCTAGTACCAGTTGAGCCAGATAAGGTAGAAGAGGCCAATAAAGGAGAGAACACCAGCTTGTTACACC
CTGTGAGCCTGCATGGGATGGATGACCCGGAGAGAGAAGTGTTAGAGTGGAGGTTTGACAGCCGCCTAGC
ATTTCATCACGTGGCCCGAGAGCTGCATCCGGAGTACTTCAAGAACTGCTGATATCGAGCTTGCTACAAG
GGACTTTCCGCTGGGGACTTTCCAGGGAGGCGTGGCCTGGGCGGGACTGGGGAGTGGCGAGCCCTCAGAT
CCTGCATATAAGCAGCTGCTTTTTGCCTGTACTGGGTCTCTCTGGTTAGACCAGATCTGAGCCTGGGAGC
TCTCTGGCTAACTAGGGAACCCACTGCTTAAGCCTCAATAAAGCTTGCCTTGAGTGCTTCAAGTAGTGTG
TGCCCGTCTGTTGTGTGACTCTGGTAACTAGAGATCCCTCAGACCCTTTTAGTCAGTGTGGAAAATCTCT
AGCAGTGGCGCCCGAACAGGGACTTGAAAGCGAAAGGGAAACCAGAGGAGCTCTCTCGACGCAGGACTCG
GCTTGCTGAAGCGCGCACGGCAAGAGGCGAGGGGCGGCGACTGGTGAGTACGCCAAAAATTTTGACTAGC
GGAGGCTAGAAGGAGAGAGATGGGTGCGAGAGCGTCAGTATTAAGCGGGGGAGAATTAGATCGCGATGGG
AAAAAATTCGGTTAAGGCCAGGGGGAAAGAAAAAATATAAATTAAAACATATAGTATGGGCAAGCAGGGA
GCTAGAACGATTCGCAGTTAATCCTGGCCTGTTAGAAACATCAGAAGGCTGTAGACAAATACTGGGACAG
CTACAACCATCCCTTCAGACAGGATCAGAAGAACTTAGATCATTATATAATACAGTAGCAACCCTCTATT
GTGTGCATCAAAGGATAGAGATAAAAGACACCAAGGAAGCTTTAGACAAGATAGAGGAAGAGCAAAACAA
AAGTAAGACCACCGCACAGCAAGCGGCCGGCCGCTGATCTTCAGACCTGGAGGAGGAGATATGAGGGACA
ATTGGAGAAGTGAATTATATAAATATAAAGTAGTAAAAATTGAACCATTAGGAGTAGCACCCACCAAGGC
AAAGAGAAGAGTGGTGCAGAGAGAAAAAAGAGCAGTGGGAATAGGAGCTTTGTTCCTTGGGTTCTTGGGA
GCAGCAGGAAGCACTATGGGCGCAGCGTCAATGACGCTGACGGTACAGGCCAGACAATTATTGTCTGGTA
TAGTGCAGCAGCAGAACAATTTGCTGAGGGCTATTGAGGCGCAACAGCATCTGTTGCAACTCACAGTCTG
GGGCATCAAGCAGCTCCAGGCAAGAATCCTGGCTGTGGAAAGATACCTAAAGGATCAACAGCTCCTGGGG
ATTTGGGGTTGCTCTGGAAAACTCATTTGCACCACTGCTGTGCCTTGGAATGCTAGTTGGAGTAATAAAT
CTCTGGAACAGATTTGGAATCACACGACCTGGATGGAGTGGGACAGAGAAATTAACAATTACACAAGCTT
AATACACTCCTTAATTGAAGAATCGCAAAACCAGCAAGAAAAGAATGAACAAGAATTATTGGAATTAGAT
AAATGGGCAAGTTTGTGGAATTGGTTTAACATAACAAATTGGCTGTGGTATATAAAATTATTCATAATGA
TAGTAGGAGGCTTGGTAGGTTTAAGAATAGTTTTTGCTGTACTTTCTATAGTGAATAGAGTTAGGCAGGG
ATATTCACCATTATCGTTTCAGACCCACCTCCCAACCCCGAGGGGACCCGACAGGCCCGAAGGAATAGAA
GAAGAAGGTGGAGAGAGAGACAGAGACAGATCCATTCGATTAGTGAACGGATCTCGACGGTATCGCCGAA
TTCACAAATGGCAGTATTCATCCACAATTTTAAAAGAAAAGGGGGGATTGGGGGGTACAGTGCAGGGGAA
AGAATAGTAGACATAATAGCAACAGACATACAAACTAAAGAATTACAAAAACAAATTACAAAAATTCAAA
ATTTTCGGGTTTATTACAGGGACAGCAGAGATCCAGTTTGGACTAGTCCACACCCTAACTGACACACTCG
AGTTTACCACTCCCTATCAGTGATAGAGAAAAGTGAAAGTCGAGTTTACCACTCCCTATCAGTGATAGAG
AAAAGTGAAAGTCGAGTTTACCACTCCCTATCAGTGATAGAGAAAAGTGAAAGTCGAGTTTACCACTCCC
TATCAGTGATAGAGAAAAGTGAAAGTCGAGTTTACCACTCCCTATCAGTGATAGAGAAAAGTGAAAGTCG
AGTTTACCACTCCCTATCAGTGATAGAGAAAAGTGAAAGTCGAGTTTACCACTCCCTATCAGTGATAGAG
AAAAGTGAAAGTCGAGCTCGGTACCCGGGTCGAGGTAGGCATGTACGGTGGGAGGCCTATATAAGCAGAG
CTCGTTTAGTGAACCGTCAGATCGCCTGGAGACGCCATCCACGCTGTTTTGACCTCCATAGAAGACACCG
GGACCGATCCAGCCTGCGGCCGCCATGGCTGGACACCTGGCTTCAGACTTCGCCTTCTCACCCCCACCAG
GTGGGGGTGATGGGTCAGCAGGGCTGGAGCCGGGCTGGGTGGATCCTCGAACCTGGCTAAGCTTCCAAGG
GCCTCCAGGTGGGCCTGGAATCGGACCAGGCTCAGAGGTATTGGGGATCTCCCCATGTCCGCCCGCATAC
GAGTTCTGCGGAGGGATGGCATACTGTGGACCTCAGGTTGGACTGGGCCTAGTCCCCCAAGTTGGCGTGG
AGACTTTGCAGCCTGAGGGCCAGGCAGGAGCACGAGTGGAAAGCAACTCAGAGGGAACCTCCTCTGAGCC
CTGTGCCGACCGCCCCAATGCCGTGAAGTTGGAGAAGGTGGAACCAACTCCCGAGGAGTCCCAGGACATG
AAAGCCCTGCAGAAGGAGCTAGAACAGTTTGCCAAGCTGCTGAAGCAGAAGAGGATCACCTTGGGGTACA
CCCAGGCCGACGTGGGGCTCACCCTGGGCGTTCTCTTTGGAAAGGTGTTCAGCCAGACCACCATCTGTCG
CTTCGAGGCCTTGCAGCTCAGCCTTAAGAACATGTGTAAGCTGCGGCCCCTGCTGGAGAAGTGGGTGGAG
GAAGCCGACAACAATGAGAACCTTCAGGAGATATGCAAATCGGAGACCCTGGTGCAGGCCCGGAAGAGAA
AGCGAACTAGCATTGAGAACCGTGTGAGGTGGAGTCTGGAGACCATGTTTCTGAAGTGCCCGAAGCCCTC
CCTACAGCAGATCACTCACATCGCCAATCAGCTTGGGCTAGAGAAGGATGTGGTTCGAGTATGGTTCTGT
AACCGGCGCCAGAAGGGCAAAAGATCAAGTATTGAGTATTCCCAACGAGAAGAGTATGAGGCTACAGGGA
CACCTTTCCCAGGGGGGGCTGTATCCTTTCCTCTGCCCCCAGGTCCCCACTTTGGCACCCCAGGCTATGG
AAGCCCCCACTTCACCACACTCTACTCAGTCCCTTTTCCTGAGGGCGAGGCCTTTCCCTCTGTTCCCGTC
ACTGCTCTGGGCTCTCCCATGCATTCAAACACGCGTGGATCTGGAGCCACCAACTTTAGTCTCCTCAAAC
AAGCCGGTGACGTTGAAGAAAATCCAGGCCCCATGGCTGTCAGCGACGCTCTGCTCCCGTCCTTCTCCAC
GTTCGCGTCCGGCCCGGCGGGAAGGGAGAAGACACTGCGTCCAGCAGGTGCCCCGACTAACCGTTGGCGT
GAGGAACTCTCTCACATGAAGCGACTTCCCCCACTTCCCGGCCGCCCCTACGACCTGGCGGCGACGGTGG
CCACAGACCTGGAGAGTGGCGGAGCTGGTGCAGCTTGCAGCAGTAACAACCCGGCCCTCCTAGCCCGGAG
GGAGACCGAGGAGTTCAACGACCTCCTGGACCTAGACTTTATCCTTTCCAACTCGCTAACCCACCAGGAA
TCGGTGGCCGCCACCGTGACCACCTCGGCGTCAGCTTCATCCTCGTCTTCCCCAGCGAGCAGCGGCCCTG
CCAGCGCGCCCTCCACCTGCAGCTTCAGCTATCCGATCCGGGCCGGGGGTGACCCGGGCGTGGCTGCCAG
CAACACAGGTGGAGGGCTCCTCTACAGCCGAGAATCTGCGCCACCTCCCACGGCCCCCTTCAACCTGGCG
GACATCAATGACGTGAGCCCCTCGGGCGGCTTCGTGGCTGAGCTCCTGCGGCCGGAGTTGGACCCAGTAT
ACATTCCGCCACAGCAGCCTCAGCCGCCAGGTGGCGGGCTGATGGGCAAGTTTGTGCTGAAGGCGTCTCT
GACCACCCCTGGCAGCGAGTACAGCAGCCCTTCGGTCATCAGTGTTAGCAAAGGAAGCCCAGACGGCAGC
CACCCCGTGGTAGTGGCGCCCTACAGCGGTGGCCCGCCGCGCATGTGCCCCAAGATTAAGCAAGAGGCGG
TCCCGTCCTGCACGGTCAGCCGGTCCCTAGAGGCCCATTTGAGCGCTGGACCCCAGCTCAGCAACGGCCA
CCGGCCCAACACACACGACTTCCCCCTGGGGCGGCAGCTCCCCACCAGGACTACCCCTACACTGAGTCCC
GAGGAACTGCTGAACAGCAGGGACTGTCACCCTGGCCTGCCTCTTCCCCCAGGATTCCATCCCCATCCGG
GGCCCAACTACCCTCCTTTCCTGCCAGACCAGATGCAGTCACAAGTCCCCTCTCTCCATTATCAAGAGCT
CATGCCACCGGGTTCCTGCCTGCCAGAGGAGCCCAAGCCAAAGAGGGGAAGAAGGTCGTGGCCCCGGAAA
AGAACAGCCACCCACACTTGTGACTATGCAGGCTGTGGCAAAACCTATACCAAGAGTTCTCATCTCAAGG
CACACCTGCGAACTCACACAGGCGAGAAACCTTACCACTGTGACTGGGACGGCTGTGGGTGGAAATTCGC
CCGCTCGGATGAACTGACCAGGCACTACCGCAAACACACAGGGCACCGGCCCTTTCAGTGCCAGAAGTGC
GACAGGGCCTTTTCCAGGTCGGACCACCTTGCCTTACACATGAAGAGGCACTTTTAAAGATCCCTCCCCC
CCCCCTAACGTTACTGGCCGAAGCCGCTTGGAATAAGGCCGGTGTGCGTTTGTCTATATGTTATTTTCCA
CCATATTGCCGTCTTTTGGCAATGTGAGGGCCCGGAAACCTGGCCCTGTCTTCTTGACGAGCATTCCTAG
GGGTCTTTCCCCTCTCGCCAAAGGAATGCAAGGTCTGTTGAATGTCGTGAAGGAAGCAGTTCCTCTGGAA
GCTTCTTGAAGACAAACAACGTCTGTAGCGACCCTTTGCAGGCAGCGGAACCCCCCACCTGGCGACAGGT
GCCTCTGCGGCCAAAAGCCACGTGTATAAGATACACCTGCAAAGGCGGCACAACCCCAGTGCCACGTTGT
GAGTTGGATAGTTGTGGAAAGAGTCAAATGGCTCTCCTCAAGCGTATTCAACAAGGGGCTGAAGGATGCC
CAGAAGGTACCCCATTGTATGGGATCTGATCTGGGGCCTCGGTGCACATGCTTTACATGTGTTTAGTCGA
GGTTAAAAAAACGTCTAGGCCCCCCGAACCACGGGGACGTGGTTTTCCTTTGAAAAACACGATGATAATA
TGGCCACACATATGATGTATAACATGATGGAGACGGAGCTGAAGCCGCCGGGCCCGCAGCAAGCTTCGGG
GGGCGGCGGCGGAGGAGGCAACGCCACGGCGGCGGCAACCGGCGGCAACCAGAAGAACAGCCCGGACCGC
GTCAAGAGGCCCATGAACGCCTTCATGGTATGGTCCCGGGGGCAGCGGCGTAAGATGGCCCAGGAGAACC
CCAAGATGCACAACTCGGAGATCAGCAAGCGCCTGGGCGCGGAGTGGAAACTTTTGTCCGAGACCGAGAA
GCGGCCGTTCATCGACGAGGCCAAGCGGCTGCGCGCTCTGCACATGAAGGAGCACCCGGATTATAAATAC
CGGCCGCGGCGGAAAACCAAGACGCTCATGAAGAAGGATAAGTACACGCTTCCCGGAGGCTTGCTGGCCC
CCGGCGGGAACAGCATGGCGAGCGGGGTTGGGGTGGGCGCCGGCCTGGGTGCGGGCGTGAACCAGCGCAT
GGACAGCTACGCGCACATGAACGGCTGGAGCAACGGCAGCTACAGCATGATGCAGGAGCAGCTGGGCTAC
CCGCAGCACCCGGGCCTCAACGCTCACGGCGCGGCACAGATGCAACCGATGCACCGCTACGACGTCAGCG
CCCTGCAGTACAACTCCATGACCAGCTCGCAGACCTACATGAACGGCTCGCCCACCTACAGCATGTCCTA
CTCGCAGCAGGGCACCCCCGGTATGGCGCTGGGCTCCATGGGCTCTGTGGTCAAGTCCGAGGCCAGCTCC
AGCCCCCCCGTGGTTACCTCTTCCTCCCACTCCAGGGCGCCCTGCCAGGCCGGGGACCTCCGGGACATGA
TCAGCATGTACCTCCCCGGCGCCGAGGTGCCGGAGCCCGCTGCGCCCAGTAGACTGCACATGGCCCAGCA
CTACCAGAGCGGCCCGGTGCCCGGCACGGCCATTAACGGCACACTGCCCCTGTCGCACATGTAAATCGAT
AGATCCTAATCAACCTCTGGATTACAAAATTTGTGAAAGATTGACTGGTATTCTTAACTATGTTGCTCCT
TTTACGCTATGTGGATACGCTGCTTTAATGCCTTTGTATCATGCTATTGCTTCCCGTATGGCTTTCATTT
TCTCCTCCTTGTATAAATCCTGGTTGCTGTCTCTTTATGAGGAGTTGTGGCCCGTTGTCAGGCAACGTGG
CGTGGTGTGCACTGTGTTTGCTGACGCAACCCCCACTGGTTGGGGCATTGCCACCACCTGTCAGCTCCTT
TCCGGGACTTTCGCTTTCCCCCTCCCTATTGCCACGGCGGAACTCATCGCCGCCTGCCTTGCCCGCTGCT
GGACAGGGGCTCGGCTGTTGGGCACTGACAATTCCGTGGTGTTGTCGGGGAAATCATCGTCCTTTCCTTG
GCTGCTCGCCTGTGTTGCCACCTGGATTCTGCGCGGGACGTCCTTCTGCTACGTCCCTTCGGCCCTCAAT
CCAGCGGACCTTCCTTCCCGCGGCCTGCTGCCGGCTCTGCGGCCTCTTCCGCGTCTTCGCCTTCGCCCTC
AGACGAGTCGGATCTCCCTTTGGGCCGCCTCCCCGCCTGGTACCTTTAAGACCAATGACTTACAAGGCAG
CTGTAGATCTTAGCCACTTTTTAAAAGAAAAGGGGGGACTGGAAGGGCTAATTCACTCCCAACGAAGACA
AGATCACCTGCAGGACAGGCGCGCCCTGCTTTTTGCTTGTACTGGGTCTCTCTGGTTAGACCAGATCTGA
GCCTGGGAGCTCTCTGGCTAACTAGGGAACCCACTGCTTAAGCCTCAATAAAGCTTGCCTTGAGTGCTTC
AAGTAGTGTGTGCCCGTCTGTTGTGTGACTCTGGTAACTAGAGATCCCTCAGACCCTTTTAGTCAGTGTG
GAAAATCTCTAGCACCCGGGCGATTAAGGAAAGGGCTAGATCATTCTTGAAGACGAAAGGGCCTCGTGAT
ACGCCTATTTTTATAGGTTAATGTCATGATAATAATGGTTTCTTAGACGTCAGGTGGCACTTTTCGGGGA
AATGTGCGCGGAACCCCTATTTGTTTATTTTTCTAAATACATTCAAATATGTATCCGCTCATGAGACAAT
AACCCTGATAAATGCTTCAATAATATTGAAAAAGGAAGAGTATGAGTATTCAACATTTCCGTGTCGCCCT
TATTCCCTTTTTTGCGGCATTTTGCCTTCCTGTTTTTGCTCACCCAGAAACGCTGGTGAAAGTAAAAGAT
GCTGAAGATCAGTTGGGTGCACGAGTGGGTTACATCGAACTGGATCTCAACAGCGGTAAGATCCTTGAGA
GTTTTCGCCCCGAAGAACGTTTTCCAATGATGAGCACTTTTAAAGTTCTGCTATGTGGCGCGGTATTATC
CCGTGTTGACGCCGGGCAAGAGCAACTCGGTCGCCGCATACACTATTCTCAGAATGACTTGGTTGAGTAC
TCACCAGTCACAGAAAAGCATCTTACGGATGGCATGACAGTAAGAGAATTATGCAGTGCTGCCATAACCA
TGAGTGATAACACTGCGGCCAACTTACTTCTGACAACGATCGGAGGACCGAAGGAGCTAACCGCTTTTTT
GCACAACATGGGGGATCATGTAACTCGCCTTGATCGTTGGGAACCGGAGCTGAATGAAGCCATACCAAAC
GACGAGCGTGACACCACGATGCCTGTAGCAATGGCAACAACGTTGCGCAAACTATTAACTGGCGAACTAC
TTACTCTAGCTTCCCGGCAACAATTAATAGACTGGATGGAGGCGGATAAAGTTGCAGGACCACTTCTGCG
CTCGGCCCTTCCGGCTGGCTGGTTTATTGCTGATAAATCTGGAGCCGGTGAGCGTGGGTCTCGCGGTATC
ATTGCAGCACTGGGGCCAGATGGTAAGCCCTCCCGTATCGTAGTTATCTACACGACGGGGAGTCAGGCAA
CTATGGATGAACGAAATAGACAGATCGCTGAGATAGGTGCCTCACTGATTAAGCATTGGTAACTGTCAGA
CCAAGTTTACTCATATATACTTTAGATTGATTTAAAACTTCATTTTTAATTTAAAAGGATCTAGGTGAAG
ATCCTTTTTGATAATCTCATGACCAAAATCCCTTAACGTGAGTTTTCGTTCCACTGAGCGTCAGACCCCG
TAGAAAAGATCAAAGGATCTTCTTGAGATCCTTTTTTTCTGCGCGTAATCTGCTGCTTGCAAACAAAAAA
ACCACCGCTACCAGCGGTGGTTTGTTTGCCGGATCAAGAGCTACCAACTCTTTTTCCGAAGGTAACTGGC
TTCAGCAGAGCGCAGATACCAAATACTGTTCTTCTAGTGTAGCCGTAGTTAGGCCACCACTTCAAGAACT
CTGTAGCACCGCCTACATACCTCGCTCTGCTAATCCTGTTACCAGTGGCTGCTGCCAGTGGCGATAAGTC
GTGTCTTACCGGGTTGGACTCAAGACGATAGTTACCGGATAAGGCGCAGCGGTCGGGCTGAACGGGGGGT
TCGTGCACACAGCCCAGCTTGGAGCGAACGACCTACACCGAACTGAGATACCTACAGCGTGAGCTATGAG
AAAGCGCCACGCTTCCCGAAGGGAGAAAGGCGGACAGGTATCCGGTAAGCGGCAGGGTCGGAACAGGAGA
GCGCACGAGGGAGCTTCCAGGGGGAAACGCCTGGTATCTTTATAGTCCTGTCGGGTTTCGCCACCTCTGA
CTTGAGCGTCGATTTTTGTGATGCTCGTCAGGGGGGCGGAGCCTATGGAAAAACGCCAGCAACGCGGCCT
TTTTACGGTTCCTGGCCTTTTGCTGGCCTTTTGCTCACATGTTCTTTCCTGCGTTATCCCCTGATTCTGT
GGATAACCGTATTACCGCCTTTGAGTGAGCTGATACCGCTCGCCGCAGCCGAACGACCGAGCGCAGCGAG
TCAGTGAGCGAGGAAGCGGAAGAGCGCCCAATACGCAAACCGCCTCTCCCCGCGCGTTGGCCGATTCATT
AATGCAGCAAGCTCATGGCTGACTAATTTTTTTTATTTATGCAGAGGCCGAGGCCGCCTCGGCCTCTGAG
CTATTCCAGAAGTAGTGAGGAGGCTTTTTTGGAGGCCTAGGCTTTTGCAAAAAGCTCCCCGTGGCACGAC
AGGTTTCCCGACTGGAAAGCGGGCAGTGAGCGCAACGCAATTAATGTGAGTTAGCTCACTCATTAGGCAC
CCCAGGCTTTACACTTTATGCTTCCGGCTCGTATGTTGTGTGGAATTGTGAGCGGATAACAATTTCACAC
AGGAAACAGCTATGACATGATTACGAATTTCACAAATAAAGCATTTTTTTCACTGCATTCTAGTTGTGGT
TTGTCCAAACTCATCAATGTATCTTATCATGTCTGGATCAACTGGATAACTCAAGCTAACCAAAATCATC
CCAAACTTCCCACCCCATACCCTATTACCACTGCCAATTACCTGTGGTTTCATTTACTCTAAACCTGTGA
TTCCTCTGAATTATTTTCATTTTAAAGAAATTGTATTTGTTAAATATGTACTACAAACTTAGTAGT
Features (pLannotate 1.2.2; 28 found; start..end, strand, type, name):
    377..634     +  LTR            5' LTR (truncated): truncated 5' long terminal repeat (LTR) from HIV-1
    681..806     +  misc_feature   HIV-1 Ψ: packaging signal of human immunodeficiency virus type 1
    790..1128    +  CDS            HIV-1 gag (fragment): gag protein from human immunodeficiency virus 1; gag
   1303..1536    +  misc_feature   RRE: The Rev response element (RRE) of HIV-1 allows for Rev-dependent mRNA export from the nucleus to the cytoplasm.
   1913..2013    +  CDS            Rev (fragment): human immunodeficiency virus 1 (HIV-1) Rev protein; rev; enhances nuclear export of unspliced and incompletely spliced viral mRNAs
   2058..2175    +  misc_feature   cPPT/CTS: central polypurine tract and central termination sequence of HIV-1
   2217..2237    -  promoter       SV40 promoter (fragment): SV40 enhancer and early promoter
   2251..2521    +  protein_bind   tetracycline response element: contains seven copies of the tetracycline operator tetO tetracycline repressor TetR
   2532..2549    +  misc_feature   MCS (fragment): pUC18/19 multiple cloning site
   2549..2616    +  promoter       tight TRE promoter (fragment): Tet-responsive promoter PTight, consisting of seven tet operator sequences followed by the minimal CMV promoter
   2685..3740    +  CDS            Pou5f1: PO5F1_MOUSE - Also known as Oct-3, Oct-4, Otf-3, Otf3. Experimental evidence at protein level: Swiss-Prot protein existence level 1. Transcription factor that binds to the octamer motif (5'- ATTTGCAT-3') (PubMed:1972777, PubMed:1690859, PubMed:1967980, PubMed:17525163, PubMed:23376973). Forms a trimeric complex with SOX2 or SOX15 on DNA and controls the expression of a number of genes involved in embryonic development such as YES1, FGF4, UTF1 and ZFP206 (PubMed:15863505, PubMed:17097055, PubMed:17496161, PubMed:19740739). Critical for early embryogenesis and for embryonic stem cell pluripotenc
   3813..5234    +  CDS            Klf4: KLF4_MOUSE - Also known as Ezf, Gklf, Zie. Experimental evidence at protein level: Swiss-Prot protein existence level 1. Transcription factor; can act both as activator and as repressor. Binds the 5'-CACCC-3' core sequence. Binds to the promoter region of its own gene and can activate its own transcription. Regulates the expression of key transcription factors during embryonic development. Plays an important role in maintaining embryonic stem cells, and in preventing their differentiation. Required for establishing the barrier function of the skin and for postnatal maturation and maintenance o
   5346..5808    +  misc_feature   IRES: internal ribosome entry site (IRES) of the encephalomyocarditis virus (EMCV)
   5825..6781    +  CDS            Sox2: SOX2_MOUSE - Also known as Sox-2. Experimental evidence at protein level: Swiss-Prot protein existence level 1. Transcription factor that forms a trimeric complex with POU5F1 (OCT3/4) on DNA and controls the expression of a number of genes involved in embryonic development such as YES1, FGF4, UTF1 and ZFP206 (PubMed:15863505, PubMed:17097055, PubMed:19740739). Binds to the proximal enhancer region of NANOG (PubMed:15863505). Critical for early embryogenesis and for embryonic stem cell pluripotency (By similarity). Downstream SRRT target that mediates the promotion of neural stem cell self-rene
   6798..7386    +  misc_feature   WPRE: woodchuck hepatitis virus posttranscriptional regulatory element
   7381..7491    +  CDS            nef (fragment): NEF_SIVS4 - Experimental evidence at protein level: Swiss-Prot protein existence level 1. Interferes with TCR signaling from the cell membrane. Interacts with CD247/TCRZ (TCR zeta chain) and exert potent down- regulation of cell surface TCR/CD3 complexes. From Simian immunodeficiency virus (isolate F236/smH4) (SIV-sm) (Simian immunodeficiency virus sooty mangabey monkey).
   7534..7714    +  LTR            5' LTR (truncated): truncated 5' long terminal repeat (LTR) from HIV-1
   7847..7951    +  promoter       AmpR promoter: bla
   7952..8812    +  CDS            AmpR: β-lactamase; bla; confers resistance to ampicillin, carbenicillin, and related antibiotics
   8983..9571    +  rep_origin     ori: high-copy-number ColE1/pMB1/pBR322/pUC origin of replication
   9754..9808    +  CDS            lacI (fragment): lac repressor; lacI; The lac repressor binds to the lac operator to inhibit transcription in E. coli. This inhibition can be relieved by adding lactose or isopropyl-β-D-thiogalactopyranoside (IPTG).
   9814..9907    +  rep_origin     SV40 ori (fragment): SV40 origin of replication
   9932..9969    +  CDS            lacI (fragment): lac repressor; lacI; The lac repressor binds to the lac operator to inhibit transcription in E. coli. This inhibition can be relieved by adding lactose or isopropyl-β-D-thiogalactopyranoside (IPTG).
   9982..10003   +  protein_bind   CAP binding site: CAP binding activates transcription in the presence of cAMP. E. coli catabolite activator protein
  10018..10048   +  promoter       lac promoter: promoter for the E. coli lac operon
  10056..10072   +  protein_bind   lac operator: The lac repressor binds to the lac operator to inhibit transcription in E. coli. This inhibition can be relieved by adding lactose or isopropyl-β-D-thiogalactopyranoside (IPTG). lac repressor encoded by lacI
  10106..10189   +  polyA_signal   SV40 poly(A) signal (fragment): SV40 polyadenylation signal
  10356..329     +  CDS            nef (fragment) (across the origin): NEF_HV1BR - Experimental evidence at protein level: Swiss-Prot protein existence level 1. Extracellular Nef protein targets CD4(+) T-lymphocytes for apoptosis by interacting with CXCR4 surface receptors (PubMed:14990729). From Human immunodeficiency virus type 1 group M subtype B (isolate BRU/LAI) (HIV-1).
