[The description below was written by a language model from this plasmid's Addgene catalogue record and pLannotate feature annotations shown in this document.]
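Description:
pHAGE2-TetOminiCMV-Oct4-P2A-Klf4-IRES-Sox2 is a 10.4 kb HIV-1-derived lentiviral transfer plasmid built on the pHAGE2 backbone, designed for doxycycline-inducible expression of three mouse reprogramming factors ("tetO-OKS"). It is maintained in E. coli through a high-copy ColE1/pUC-type origin and selected with ampicillin via the β-lactamase gene. A recombination-reducing strain is recorded as the growth host, as is common for plasmids carrying repeated LTR sequences. The viral portion contains truncated LTR sequences at both ends of the transfer cassette, the Ψ packaging signal with an adjoining gag fragment, the Rev response element for Rev-dependent export of the genomic RNA, and the cPPT/CTS, which aids nuclear import of the reverse-transcribed genome. No mammalian selection marker or fluorescent reporter is annotated.

The roughly 4.1 kb payload, cloned between NotI and ClaI sites, is a single polycistronic transcription unit driven by a tetracycline response element (seven tetO copies) fused to a minimal CMV promoter. Pou5f1 (Oct4) and Klf4 are joined by a P2A self-cleaving peptide, so they are translated from one open reading frame and separated co-translationally, while Sox2 is translated independently from a downstream EMCV IRES. A WPRE follows to enhance transcript stability and expression. Because the promoter is active only when a tetracycline-controlled transactivator such as rtTA is present with doxycycline, and none is encoded here, the transactivator must be provided separately. The construct is intended for producing lentivirus to deliver temporally controlled Oct4, Klf4 and Sox2 expression, without Myc, for reprogramming somatic cells to induced pluripotency.
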