Addgene plasmid #210019: pHAGE2-TetOminiCMV-Oct4-P2A-Klf4-IRES-Sox2
Purpose: tetO-OKS (Dox-inducible reprogramming lentiviral vector expressing mouse Oct4 + Klf4 + Sox2)
Depositing lab: Hans Schöler. Depositing organization: Max Planck Institute for Molecular Biomedicine. Publication: Highly cooperative chimeric super-SOX induces naive pluripotency across species. MacCarthy CM, Wu G, Malik V, Menuchin-Lasowski Y, Velychko T, Keshet G, Fan R, Bedzhov I, Church GM, Jauch R, Cojocaru V, Scholer HR, Velychko S. Cell Stem Cell. 2024 Jan 4;31(1):127-147.e9. doi: 10.1016/j.stem.2023.11.010. Epub 2023 Dec 22. PubMed 38141611.
Backbone
  Vector backbone: pHAGE2
  Backbone size w/o insert (bp): 6247
  Total vector size (bp): 10356
  Vector type: Mammalian Expression, Lentiviral
Growth in bacteria
  Bacterial resistance: Ampicillin, 100 μg/mL
  Growth temperature: 37°C
  Growth strain: NEB Stable
  Copy number: High Copy
Gene/Insert
  Gene/Insert name: Oct4-p2a-Klf4-IRES-Sox2 (alt names: Pou5f1; Sox2; Klf4)
  Species: M. musculus (mouse)
  Insert size (bp): 4109
  Entrez Gene: Klf4 (a.k.a. EZF, Gklf, Zie); Pou5f1 (a.k.a. NF-A3, Oct-3, Oct-3/4, Oct-4, Oct3, Oct3/4, Oct4, Otf-3, Otf-4, Otf3, Otf3-rs7, Otf3g, Otf4); Sox2 (a.k.a. Sox-2, lcc, ysb)
  Promoter: TetO-mini-CMV
  Cloning method: Restriction Enzyme; 5′ cloning site NotI (not destroyed); 3′ cloning site ClaI (not destroyed)
  Sequencing primers: 5′ na; 3′ na
Terms and licenses: Academic/Nonprofit Terms; Industry Terms: Not Available to Industry
Depositor comments: Please visit https://www.biorxiv.org/content/10.1101/2022.09.23.509242v1 for BioRxiv preprint
How to cite: pHAGE2-TetOminiCMV-Oct4-P2A-Klf4-IRES-Sox2 was a gift from Hans Schöler (Addgene plasmid # 210019 ; http://n2t.net/addgene:210019 ; RRID:Addgene_210019)
